>Addgene plasmid #183509 | pYUBcLIC-GFP | addgene full sequence | sequence record 362497 | Addgene NGS Result
CCGGTGATGCCGGCCACGATGCGTCCGGCGTAGAGGATCGAGATCTCGATCCCGCGAAATTAATACGACT
CACTATAGGGGAATTGTGAGCGGATAACAATTCCCCTCTAGAAATAATTTTGTTTAACTTTAAGAAGGAG
ATATACCATGGGTGGTGGATTTAAATTTATACTTCCAAGGTCAATTCAGCAAAGGAGAAGAACTTTTCAC
TGGAGTTGTCCCAATTCTTGTTGAATTAGATGGTGATGTTAATGGGCACAAATTTTCTGTCAGTGGAGAG
GGTGAAGGTGATGCTACATACGGAAAACTCACCCTTAAATTTATTTGCACTACTGGAAAACTACCTGTTC
CTTGGCCAACACTTGTCACTACTCTGACCTATGGTGTTCAATGCTTTTCCCGTTATCCGGATCACATGAA
ACGGCATGACTTTTTCAAGAGTGCCATGCCCGAAGGTTATGTACAGGAACGCACTATATCTTTCAAAGAT
GACGGGAACTACAAGACGCGTGCTGAAGTCAAGTTTGAAGGTGATACCCTTGTTAATCGTATCGAGTTAA
AGGGTATTGATTTTAAAGAAGATGGAAACATTCTCGGACACAAACTAGAGTACAACTATAACTCACACAA
TGTATACATCACGGCAGACAAACAAAAGAATGGAATCAAAGCTAACTTCAAAATTCGCCACAACATTGAA
GATGGTTCCGTTCAACTAGCAGACCATTATCAACAAAATACTCCAATTGGCGATGGCCCTGTCCTTTTAC
CAGACAACCATTACCTGTCGACACAATCTGCCCTTTCGAAAGATCCCAACGAAAAGCGTGACCACATGGT
CCTTCTTGAGTTTGTAACTGCTGCTGGGATTACACATGGCATGGATGAGCTCTACAAAACTAGTCATCAT
CATCACCATCATCATCACCATCATTAAGTCGACCATCTAGAGAGCTCAAGCTTGCGGCCGCACTCGAGCA
CCACCACCACCACCACTGAGATCCGGCTGCTAACAAAGCCCGAAAGGAAGCTGAGTTGGCTGCTGCCACC
GCTGAGCAATAACTAGCATAACCCCTTGGGGCCTCTAAACGGGTCTTGAGGGGTTTTTTGCTGAAAGGAG
GAACTATATCCGGATTGGCGAATGGG
[124 nt withheld, positions 1147-1270]
C
[91 nt withheld, positions 1272-1362]
A
[49 nt withheld, positions 1364-1412]
CCTTTGACGTTGGAGTCCACGTTCTTT
[37 nt withheld, positions 1440-1476]
ACCCTATCTCGGTCTATTCTTTTGATTTATAAGGGATTTTGCCGATTTCGGCCTATTGGTTAAAAAATGA
GCTGATTTAACAAAAATTTAACGCGAATTTTAACAAAATATCTAGATTTAAAGATCTGGTACCGCGGCCG
CGCCACGGATGCCACCACAGGCACTACAACGGAGTTCGCCACGTACATCACCACAACCACCGATTCTGGC
GGTGAGCTCCCCGATATTCAGCGGAAATGGCTTGGTATCGACCAAGATTCGTAGAACCCCGTCTCGTCTG
GCTGGTATTCAAAACGGGCGCAACGAAACACGCAACGAGACAGGCATGGCCCAAACCAGAAAACTAGCGT
CTACCAGGACTTTTACCTGTCCGACCCGTTGCAACGGAACCCCCCACGGAACCCCCGCGACACCCGCTCC
CCAATTGCGTTAGAACAGCGGTGGATTGTCGGCTTCGTTGTGGGCCTTTTGAGCCGCTTCCTGTTCTGCC
GCACGCTCTTTCCTCGCCCGATAGCCGAGTCGCTTAACGGTGTCCAGATGCAGCCCGAAATGTTTGGCCG
TTTGCGGCCAAGAGTGGCCCTCGTCGTCGTGATAGGCGCGGATGCGTTCGCGGCGTGCAGCCTGCTCGGC
GAGCCACTCGCTGCGTTCCTGCGCCACGAGCCGGACGACGTGGCGTTCGGATAGTCCGGTGATTCGAGCG
CCTTCGGCGGCGGTCACGCGCCGCTTTTTGCGGACAGTCGGCTGCCGGTTGTAGCCGTCGCTGTAGCCGT
CGCTCATAGCAATGCCTCCATGCATGGCTGACGCGGACTTTGCGCGCCGCGCAACTGTGCTCGCCGCCGT
GCGCGCTGCTGCGCCCTTCCGCGAGATGGCCGACTGGCGCGCACTGAGTGTGGCCTCGTAGACCACGATC
CCGTCCGCCCAAATGCGCGACTTGGTTGTGATCCAACGCCAAATGCTGTTGGCGATGGCGCGGACCTCGC
TGTCCGGTAGCGGTCCGGGACACACGTCGTTGCACGGAAATTCGGCGTTTCGCGCGTGGCACTCGGCATA
GATCGCGCGGCCGAGTCCGTCCACGTTCCGGGTCGGCAGGTAGATCCGCATGAGGGCGGGACGATAGGCC
CACAACCTGACGGAATCGAACAGTGCGCAATTCCGCCCTAGCGGCGTCGGAGCCGCTTTGTACGTGGTCT
GCTGACGCCAGCGCGGCGGTGGCATGTTCGCGCCGAGCTCGGCCTCGATGTGGCTGAGTGTGTAGAGATC
TGAGTGGAGCCATTCCGTTTCCCAGGCGATGTGGCCGGGGTTTTTGGTCATGAGGCCTGAGTAACTGCGG
TCGCCATCGACGGCGCGCCGAAGGCCTTCGGCGCACGCCGCCATGTATGCGAGCGGCTTACGCCGCGCGT
ATTCGGTGCGTGGAACAGGGGCGTTGAGTGCCCACACTGCGTGTGCGTGGCCGTTGGCGCGATTGCCCAC
GATCGCGTTGGGCAGCGGATGGGACCCCCGGGCGCTGAGCGCTCGGAGCGCTGCGTCTGGATGGTCTACG
TCCACGACCAGCAGGTTTGCCAGCGCTGTTGGGTTCGCCTCGATGTACCGGCGGCCTAGGGCCGACGCGC
GGCTTTGGCGGTAGATCCCCTCGAGCAGATCGTCGCTTGCCAGCGGCCAGTACGGCAGCCAGAGCTGCTC
AAATTCGTCGGCGACGTGGCTCACGCTTGGTAGTAGACCACGATTAATCACCGGTGTATGGTCCGACACG
AGCTCCAAGTCAGATATTTCGCTGAGGGGCCACCCCACAACTGCACACTCCCCCGCTCTCCCGTCGAGCC
CTGGTGGTGGAACACCAGCGACAGCCGAGCACCCCCAACCACCTGTACCAACCAGGAGGAACACATGCGT
CGTTTCGAGGACGTTTCCGGGCCGCTGAGAGCCGCTGTGGCGGCCGTACACGCCGCCTTAGACCCGTTAG
ACCCCCTGCCGCCTGAATGCGCGGGTACGAGCCACACAGCGCCCGAACTTACGGAGCTGGTGGGCTCACG
CGTGCGGCCGCACGCGTTGCGCTCGGTCGTTCGGCTGCGGCGAGCGGTATCAGCTCACTCAAAGGCGGTA
ATACGGTTATCCACAGAATCAGGGGATAACGCAGGAAAGAACATGTGAGCAAAAGGCCAGCAAAAGGCCA
GGAACCGTAAAAAGGCCGCGTTGCTGGCGTTTTTCCATAGGCTCCGCCCCCCTGACGAGCATCACAAAAA
TCGACGCTCAAGTCAGAGGTGGCGAAACCCGACAGGACTATAAAGATACCAGGCGTTTCCCCCTGGAAGC
TCCCTCGTGCGCTCTCCTGTTCCGACCCTGCCGCTTACCGGATACCTGTCCGCCTTTCTCCCCTCGGGAA
GCGTGGCGCTTTCTCATAGCTCACGCTGTAGGTATCTCAGTTCGGTGTAGGTCGTTCGCTCCAAGCTGGG
CTGTGTGCACGAACCCCCCGTTCAGCCCGACCGCTGCGCCTTATCCGGTAACTATCGTCTTGAGTCCAAC
CCGGTAAGACACGACTTATCGCCACTGGCAGCAGCCACTGGTAACAGGATTAGCAGAGCGAGGTATGTAG
GCGGTGCTACAGAGTTCTTGAAGTGGTGGCCTAACTACGGCTACACTAGAAGGACAGTATTTGGTATCTG
CGCTCTGCTGAAGCCAGTTACCTTCGGAAAAAGAGTTGGTAGCTCTTGATCCGGCAAACAAACCACCGCT
GGTAGCGGTGGTTTTTTTGTTTGCAAGCAGCAGATTACGCGCAGAAAAAAAGGATCTCAAGAAGATCCTT
TGATCTTTTCTACGGGGTCTGACGCTCATGGAACTAGAGCATGAGATTATCAAAAAGGATCTTCACCTAG
ATCCTTTTAAATTAAAAATGAAGTTTTAAATCAATCTAAAGTATATATGAGTAAACTTGGTCTGACAGTT
ACCAATGCTTAATCAGTGAGGCACCTATCTCAGCGATCTGTCTATTTCGTTCATCCATAGTTGCCTGACT
CCCCGACGTGGCCGACCAGCCCGTCATCGTCAACGCCTGATCCGCGGTGCGGACAGGCCGTGTCGCGACC
GGCCGTGCGGAATTAAGCCGGCCCGTACCCTGTGAATAGAGGTCCGCTGTGACACAAGAATCCCTGTTAC
TTCTCGACCGTATTGATTCGGATGATTCCTACGCGAGCCTGCGGAACGACCAGGAATTCTGGGAGCCGCT
GGCCCGCCGAGCCCTGGAGGAGCTCGGGCTGCCGGTGCCGCCGGTGCTGCGGGTGCCCGGCGAGAGCACC
AACCCCGTACTGGTCGGCGAGCCCGGCCCGGTGATCAAGCTGTTCGGCGAGCACTGGTGCGGTCCGGAGA
GCCTCGCGTCGGAGTCGGAGGCGTACGCGGTCCTGGCGGACGCCCCGGTGCCGGTGCCCCGCCTCCTCGG
CCGCGGCGAGCTGCGGCCCGGCACCGGAGCCTGGCCGTGGCCCTACCTGGTGATGAGCCGGATGACCGGC
ACCACCTGGCGGTCCGCGATGGACGGCACGACCGACCGGAACGCGCTGCTCGCCCTGGCCCGCGAACTCG
GCCGGGTGCTCGGCCGGCTGCACAGGGTGCCGCTGACCGGGAACACCGTGCTCACCCCCCATTCCGAGGT
CTTCCCGGAACTGCTGCGGGAACGCCGCGCGGCGACCGTCGAGGACCACCGCGGGTGGGGCTACCTCTCG
CCCCGGCTGCTGGACCGCCTGGAGGACTGGCTGCCGGACGTGGACACGCTGCTGGCCGGCCGCGAACCCC
GGTTCGTCCACGGCGACCTGCACGGGACCAACATCTTCGTGGACCTGGCCGCGACCGAGGTCACCGGGAT
CGTCGACTTCACCGACGTCTATGCGGGAGACTCCCGCTACAGCCTGGTGCAACTGCATCTCAACGCCTTC
CGGGGCGACCGCGAGATCCTGGCCGCGCTGCTCGACGGGGCGCAGTGGAAGCGGACCGAGGACTTCGCCC
GCGAACTGCTCGCCTTCACCTTCCTGCACGACTTCGAGGTGTTCGAGGAGACCCCGCTGGATCTCTCCGG
CTTCACCGATCCGGAGGAACTGGCGCAGTTCCTCTGGGGGCCGCCGGACACCGCCCCCGGCG
Features (pLannotate 1.2.2; 12 found; start..end, strand, type, name):
     61..79      +  promoter       T7 promoter: promoter for bacteriophage T7 RNA polymerase
     80..104     +  protein_bind   lac operator: The lac repressor binds to the lac operator to inhibit transcription in E. coli. This inhibition can be relieved by adding lactose or isopropyl-β-D-thiogalactopyranoside (IPTG). lac repressor encoded by lacI
    119..141     +  RBS            RBS: efficient ribosome binding site from bacteriophage T7 gene 10 (Olins and Rangwala, 1989)
    188..898     +  CDS            Folding Reporter GFP: Folding Reporter GFP is a basic (constitutively fluorescent) green fluorescent protein published in 1999, derived from Aequorea victoria.
    979..996     +  CDS            9xHis (fragment): 9xHis affinity tag
   1006..1055    +  CDS            SET1 (fragment): solubility-enhancement tag derived from T7 phage gene 10B
   1063..1110    +  terminator     T7 terminator: transcription terminator for bacteriophage T7 RNA polymerase
   1147..1575    +  rep_origin     f1 ori (sequence partly withheld): f1 bacteriophage origin of replication; arrow indicates direction of (+) strand synthesis
   3678..4266    -  rep_origin     ori: high-copy-number ColE1/pMB1/pBR322/pUC origin of replication
   4416..4496    -  CDS            bla(M) (fragment): β-lactamase lacking the signal sequence; bla(M); allows cytosolic expression of β-lactamase
   4608..2       +  CDS            hyg (across the origin): KHYB_STRHY - Experimental evidence at protein level: Swiss-Prot protein existence level 1. The aminoglycoside phosphotransferases achieve inactivation of their antibiotic substrates by phosphorylation. From Streptomyces hygroscopicus.
   5595..39      -  CDS            TcR (fragment) (across the origin): tetracycline efflux protein; tet; confers resistance to tetracycline
