[The description below was written by a language model from this plasmid's Addgene catalogue record and pLannotate feature annotations shown in this document.]
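Description:
pYUBcLIC-GFP is an empty bacterial expression backbone of about 5.6 kb, built for producing C-terminally GFP-tagged proteins in mycobacteria that carry a T7 promoter-based expression system. According to the depositor notes, the vector framework derives from the pYUB28b shuttle plasmid, while the ligation-independent cloning (LIC) cassette, reporter and purification tag were taken from pREcLIC-GFP. In E. coli it is propagated through a high-copy ColE1/pUC-type origin and selected with hygromycin, conferred by the Streptomyces hygroscopicus hygromycin phosphotransferase gene. An f1 phage origin is also present. The automated annotation leaves roughly 2 kb between the f1 ori and the ColE1 origin unlabelled and identifies no mycobacterial replicon, so the record does not explicitly show how the plasmid is maintained in mycobacteria. Short fragments matching β-lactamase and the tetracycline efflux gene are annotated, but they appear to be non-functional remnants or spurious matches.

The expression unit consists of a T7 promoter with an adjacent lac operator (T7 lac), the phage T7 gene 10 ribosome binding site, the LIC site, folding reporter GFP, a TEV-cleavable 10x His tag (picked up by the annotation only as a partial His-tag match), and the T7 terminator. A gene inserted by LIC is therefore expressed as a fusion carrying GFP and the histidine tag at its C terminus. Because folding reporter GFP becomes fluorescent only when the upstream partner folds productively, fluorescence gives a readout of well-folded protein. The His tag allows affinity purification, and TEV cleavage removes it. The associated publication describes high-throughput screening of expression conditions for Mycobacterium tuberculosis membrane proteins.
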