Addgene plasmid #183509: pYUBcLIC-GFP
Purpose: (Empty Backbone) The plasmid contains LIC cassette upstream of folding reporter GFP and TEV-cleavable 10x histidine purification tag. Compatible with T7 promoter-based expression system in mycobacteria.
Depositing lab: Martin Högbom. Publication: High-throughput strategy for identification of Mycobacterium tuberculosis membrane protein expression conditions using folding reporter GFP. Grave K, Bennett MD, Hogbom M. Protein Expr Purif. 2022 Oct;198:106132. doi: 10.1016/j.pep.2022.106132. Epub 2022 Jun 21. PubMed 35750296.
Backbone
  Vector backbone: pYUBcLIC-GFP
  Backbone manufacturer: Matthew Bennett
  Backbone size (bp): 5611
  Vector type: Bacterial Expression
  Promoter: T7 lac
  Tag / fusion protein: folding reporter GFP (C terminal on insert); 10x His-tag (C terminal on insert)
Growth in bacteria
  Bacterial resistance: Hygromycin, 200 μg/mL
  Growth temperature: 37°C
  Growth strain: DH5alpha
  Copy number: Unknown
Gene/Insert
  Cloning method: Ligation Independent Cloning
  Sequencing primers: 5′ T7-for : TAA TAC GAC TCA CTA TAG GG; 3′ T7-rev: CTA GTT ATT GCT CAG CGG T
Terms and licenses: Academic/Nonprofit Terms; Industry Terms: Not Available to Industry
Depositor comments: pYUB vector backbone originates from pYUB28b (Addgene plasmid # 37277 ; http://n2t.net/addgene:37277 ; RRID:Addgene_37277). Reference: Metabolic engineering of cofactor F420 production in Mycobacterium smegmatis. Bashiri G, Rehan AM, Greenwood DR, Dickson JM, Baker EN. PLoS One. 2010 Dec 29;5(12):e15803. doi: 10.1371/journal.pone.0015803 PubMed 21209917 **** LIC cassette together with folding reporter GFP and purification tag sequence originate from pREcLIC-GFP. Reference: Geertsma, E., Poolman, B. High-throughput cloning and expression in recalcitrant bacteria. Nat Methods 4, 705–707 (2007). doi: 10.1038/nmeth1073 PubMed 17643108
How to cite: pYUBcLIC-GFP was a gift from Martin Högbom (Addgene plasmid # 183509 ; http://n2t.net/addgene:183509 ; RRID:Addgene_183509)
